Addgene plasmid #237135: NanoBRET Assay Vector, NanoLuc-MLL1
Purpose: Express NanoLuc(R)-MLL1 Fusion Protein in Mammalian Cells under a CMV promoter
Depositing lab: Promega Corporation.
Backbone
  Vector backbone: pFN31K Nluc CMV-neo Flexi(R) Vector
  Vector type: Mammalian Expression
  Selectable markers: Neomycin (select with G418)
Growth in bacteria
  Bacterial resistance: Kanamycin, 50 μg/mL
  Growth temperature: 37°C
  Growth strain: DH5alpha
  Copy number: High Copy
Gene/Insert
  Gene/Insert name: MLL1
  Species: H. sapiens (human)
  Mutation: None
  Entrez Gene: KMT2A (a.k.a. ALL-1, ALL1, CXXC7, GAS7, HRX, HTRX, HTRX1, MLL, MLL1, MLL1A, TRX1, WDSTS)
  Promoter: CMV
  Tag / fusion protein: NanoLuc (R) (N terminal on backbone)
  Cloning method: Other
Terms and licenses: Academic/Nonprofit Terms; Industry Terms
How to cite: NanoBRET Assay Vector, NanoLuc-MLL1 was a gift from Promega Corporation (Addgene plasmid # 237135 ; http://n2t.net/addgene:237135 ; RRID:Addgene_237135)
