[The description below was written by a language model from this plasmid's Addgene catalogue record and pLannotate feature annotations shown in this document.]
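Description:
NanoBRET Assay Vector, NanoLuc-MLL1 is a mammalian expression plasmid of about 16.7 kb, built on the pFN31K Nluc CMV-neo Flexi backbone, that produces human MLL1 (KMT2A) fused at its N terminus to NanoLuc luciferase. It replicates in E. coli from a high-copy ColE1/pUC-type origin, and a ColE1-derived cer site helps keep the plasmid monomeric. A single neo (nptII) gene provides both selections. The bacterial EM7 promoter drives it for kanamycin resistance in E. coli. The SV40 enhancer/early promoter, paired with a synthetic polyadenylation signal, drives it for G418 selection in mammalian cells.

The expression cassette runs on the minus strand of the annotated sequence. The CMV immediate-early enhancer and promoter are followed by a chimeric β-globin/immunoglobulin intron that promotes efficient transcript processing. Next comes a T7 promoter that could support in vitro transcription, then the human codon-optimized NanoLuc coding sequence, placed immediately upstream of the KMT2A open reading frame. The KMT2A annotation spans nearly 12 kb and wraps across the sequence origin, and the record lists no mutations. An SV40 poly(A) signal lies beyond the end of the insert. Several short annotated fragments (tnpA, bom, M13 ori, large T antigen, a T7 terminator and a solubility-tag piece) appear to be partial matches to backbone sequence rather than functional elements.

KMT2A is the catalytic histone H3K4 methyltransferase subunit of the MLL1 complex. In this fusion, NanoLuc serves as the luminescent energy donor for bioluminescence resonance energy transfer. As the name indicates, the construct is intended for NanoBRET assays, which generally measure the proximity of the tagged protein to a fluorescently labelled partner or ligand in live cells. The record does not specify a particular acceptor or assay format.
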