Features (pLannotate 1.2.2; 20 found; start..end, strand, type, name):
   4578..5090    -  CDS            Nluc: NanoLuc® luciferase human codon-optimized
   5104..5122    -  promoter       T7 promoter: promoter for bacteriophage T7 RNA polymerase
   5166..5298    -  intron         chimeric intron: chimera between introns from human β-globin and immunoglobulin heavy chain genes
   5437..5636    -  promoter       CMV promoter: human cytomegalovirus (CMV) immediate early promoter
   5638..6015    -  enhancer       CMV enhancer: human cytomegalovirus immediate early enhancer
   6208..6491    -  misc_feature   cer region: ColE1-derived recombination site that helps to maintain plasmids as monomers
   6607..7195    +  rep_origin     ori: high-copy-number ColE1/pMB1/pBR322/pUC origin of replication
   7324..7413    +  CDS            tnpA (fragment): TN5P_ECOLX - Also known as tnp. Experimental evidence at protein level: Swiss-Prot protein existence level 1. Mediates transposition of transposon Tn5 by a 'cut and paste' mechanism. First, the monomeric transposase binds the 19 bp inverted DNA repeats flanking the transposon. Then, dimerization of the DNA- bound transposase creates a synaptic DNA complex. After nicking of the first DNA strand, excision of the transposon proceeds through a series of intermediates. The transposase then mediates the insertion of the transposon at a new site by strand transfer. The activity of the wild- type tran
   7434..7482    -  polyA_signal   poly(A) signal: synthetic polyadenylation signal
   7549..8340    -  CDS            neo: KKA2_KLEPN - Also known as kan, nptII. Experimental evidence at protein level: Swiss-Prot protein existence level 1. Resistance to kanamycin, neomycin, paromomycin, ribostamycin, butirosin and gentamicin B. From Klebsiella pneumoniae.
   8372..8419    -  promoter       EM7 promoter: synthetic bacterial promoter&nbsp
   8434..8791    -  promoter       SV40 promoter: SV40 enhancer and early promoter
   8856..8907    +  misc_feature   bom (fragment): basis of mobility region from pBR322
   8908..8940    -  rep_origin     M13 ori (fragment): M13 bacteriophage origin of replication; arrow indicates direction of (+) strand synthesis
   8945..9013    +  CDS            large T antigen (fragment): large T antigen from SV40 (simian virus 40)
   9036..9157    +  polyA_signal   SV40 poly(A) signal: SV40 polyadenylation signal
   9179..9198    -  terminator     T7 terminator (fragment): transcription terminator for bacteriophage T7 RNA polymerase
   9206..9255    -  CDS            SET1 (fragment): solubility-enhancement tag derived from T7 phage gene 10B
   9262..9317    -  misc_feature   MCS: pUC18/19 multiple cloning site
   9326..4556    -  CDS            KMT2A (across the origin): KMT2A_HUMAN - Also known as ALL1, CXXC7, HRX, HTRX, MLL, MLL1, TRX1. Experimental evidence at protein level: Swiss-Prot protein existence level 1. Histone methyltransferase that plays an essential role in early development and hematopoiesis (PubMed:15960975, PubMed:12453419, PubMed:15960975, PubMed:19556245, PubMed:19187761, PubMed:20677832, PubMed:21220120, PubMed:26886794). Catalytic subunit of the MLL1/MLL complex, a multiprotein complex that mediates both methylation of 'Lys- 4' of histone H3 (H3K4me) complex and acetylation of 'Lys-16' of histone H4 (H4K16ac) (PubMed:15960975, PubMed:1245
>Addgene plasmid #237135 | NanoBRET Assay Vector, NanoLuc-MLL1 | addgene full sequence | sequence record 476791 | Addgene NGS Result
GTGGGTTTGGTGGGGTAGTTTGGTCCCAGGCACTCAGGGTGATAGCTGTTTCGGCACTTATTACACTCCA
GCAGCTGCTTTGTAGCCTGATGTTGCCTTCCACAAACGTGACAGAATTTGCAACGACGACAACACCAATT
TTCCAGCTGGTCCTCCAGAGGGCGCTCGTTCTCCTCTAAACAAAACTTGTGGAAGGGCTCACAACAGACT
TGGCAATACACAAACTCTACATGCCCACTACTGGCACAGAGAAAGCAAACCACCCTGGGTGTTATAGGAA
CAGAAGTCAAGATTCCTAAGCCTCCCATCTCCCACACATTTTCTGCTTCACAATCCTCCTTAAAGTCCAC
TCTGATCCTGTGGACTCCATCTGCTGGAATTTTTTGCTTAGAACTATTGCCATTGGAGAGAGTGCTGAGG
ATGTTCAAAGTGCCTGCATTCTCCTGCTTATTGACCGGAGGTGGTTTTTCCTTTTCTTTTGGTTTTTGTT
TTACAGGGATACTTGGGCGGGGAGCCACTTTTTTCTGTTTGCTCTGCTCTGGACCTGATTCTGGTGGTGG
AGGCTGCTTTTTCTTGGGCTCACTAGGAGTGGTTTTGGGAACTTCTTTTCTTGGCGGTCCTGTAGTAGGT
GGCTGAGGCGGGATGACCAGTGCTGGCTGGGAGACCTGCTTGCTTGACTTCCTGGAAGCTGGAGTGGTGG
CCTGTTTGGATTCAGGCCCAGGGGCCGAGACATTCCCTTCTTCACTCTTTTCCTCGACGGGCTTTCGTGG
AGGAGGCTCACTACTGCTTTTCTTTGGGGCAGGATCCTCTCTTGCTGATGGGGTAGGTTTCTGACTAGAG
TCCACCACGTTCTTCACAACACTGCTCTCTTTGCTGTCTTTCTTTTCACTGGTCTTAGACTTTTTCTCTT
TCTTTTTCACAGCTTTAGCTTGCTTCTGCAGGTAGGCTTTGGAAGGCATCCATTGTAGATTCTGACATTT
TCTCATCTTGCAGCACTGCTTCTTTATATTGCGACCACCAAACTTGGGCTTATCTAAGCAATTAGTACAA
ACACCACAGTCCTCAGGCACCTGGCAGCCGGGACACTGCCCACACCGCCTCGATCGACGTCCTTTCTTTA
CTGGAGGTTCCTGGGGTGCCTTGTTTCTAGTGACAGGTTTAATTGGTTTGATGGGTGGAGCAAGAGGTTC
AGCATCTTCTGAGCCAGCAATTGATGACTTGTCATCATTCCCCATGGAAGACAAAATCTTTTCTCGTTCT
TCCCATGGTAAGGCACTCAGGGTGGGCATGTCATCAGGAAACACAGCTCGTTTTCGGCCAAGGGCAACAG
CTGCTCTTCTGCAGACATGTTTAATCCGGGGTCCTCGCACAGAGGTCTCTGATGAGTCACTTTCTTGACC
CTGTGCTTTGGGCTGGTCGGTTTGTTTAAGACTCTTACTCTTCTCAATCTTGCAGAGCTGAGCTTTGGCC
TTTTTTAGGAGGCTGGCAACCCTCTTGTCAGTCATTGGAAGCTTGTCTGCCTGAGCCAACATGGAGCCTA
TGGAGGAAGTGGAATGTTTAACAGTGCTAGATGAAGGAGTGGAAAGGCAGAGGGTTTTCTCCTTCTCCAG
GGATGGGGCAGTTGGGCCGAGGTCCAAGTTGGTTTTTTCCAGATTTCCTCTCCCTTTCTTTATAAGTATT
TTGGTTTTGACAGCTGTTGTATCCCCAAGAGTCACAGAAGTAATATCAGTCCCAGAATCATGTGATGAAG
ACTTCTTCCGCCCTGTTGCTTTTTTGGCAGAAGATGAAGTGGCAACATCTTCACCAACAACCTTCTCTTT
GGAAACCCTACCCACAGGATACAAAGCAGAACTACTCTGAATTTCTGATCCCTTTTTCCTTTTCTCTTTC
CTTGACTCCCGCTTATTCTCCTTTTCTCTCTCCCGGTCTCTCTCTCTACTCTTGTCCTTCTCCACGCTCT
TGTCAGCATCTCGATCTTTGGACAGCTCCTCGGGGGCCTTGTCTTTATTTCTCCCTCTTTCAGTCTGAGA
GCCTGGGGTAAACCAAGGGAAGAGAGGAGTAGGACTACTTGATGAAAATGGCTCTGCCGGAGCACTAGTC
TGCTTCCTTGGTCTCTGATTTTTCTCTGCAGATTCCCCAGACTGAGTCAGGGAATGAGAAGGAAAAGTAA
AAGTTGGGTTTAAGGCACTAGTGGCAAGAGGACTAACAGAAATGCTTAACGAGGAAGAGACAGAAGACGG
GGGGGTGAGAGGTGAGAGCTCAGAACTACTAAGCCTTCCACTTCTTGTCCTCATGGAGTGAGAAGGAGAT
CTTGGTTCAGATCGAATAGGACTAAACACTTTTCTTTTCCTTTTTCTATTGGATACTCCTGAAGAAGATG
TTCCAGCAGAAGTTCGATTACTAGGCAAGGTTACAGACTCAAATATTCTAGAGTGAGCCTCACTTGGAGT
AAATCTTGGAGCTCTCAGAAGAGGGCTCCTTTTGTGCATATCAAACCTTGTTCCAGAATGGAGTGGCGAA
AACAATCGGGCTGAAGCAGCGGTACCAGATGCAGAAAAACCAGATGCAAAGCCAACGTCCTCGGGAGTTA
GTGGAGGGGGTCGGAAATTATCAAATATTGGTTTGCGAATAAGACCTTCTTTGGCATACTTTGCTGAGGA
AAAGTATTGTGGCTCTGACCTAGAATGCTTTAAAGAAGTCCACCTAAATGTCGGTTCTCGCAAAATAGAT
TTTCGCTTCCCTTGCATAGGAGCAGTGGAAGCAGGCAAAAATGGTGATGCTAAGGGGATTGTTGGAGGCA
TAAGCCAAGGTGTGTGGTCAGAGATACTGGAGGCTGGCTGCAGTGGTGGCGGTGGAGTCAGCAGAGGTGG
AGGTGGAGACGAGGAGGTCTGCTGCTGGGGGGCACTTTGTAGAGTTGATAATTTTTTCGTCGTTCTAGAT
CCAAAACTTCTCTCCGACACTGAATACCTTCTGCTTCTCCTATCATTACTCTCATTTTCTGGGGACTGGG
AAATGGGCAGTGGAGGATGAACTTCAGGGGTATCGCTCCGCTCCTCAGGAAGTACCTGAATCTCCTCAGA
AGCCTGAGAGTCTGTGGAGGTATCAACACTGGGGCTACTAGATCGAGAGGAGTCTGAAGACATTTGAGAG
GAGTGCTGAGAAGCTGCACTTGATTTTTCAGAAGATCCACAGGACGGGGCACTGAATCTACTATTCGGTG
TAGACTCTAATCGGGCAATTTTAATTGGAGGGTCATAATCCTCATCCTCTATAAACCGCCGAGGGGTCTT
AATGATCCGCGAGGAGATAGCACTGACAACAGGCATGATGAACTGTCGAATATTTTTGACCTGTGTCTTC
ACCTTTCTTCCCTGCAGCTGAGCTGCTTCTTTTTCAATTTTCTTTTGAGCCCCCTTTTTTGCCCTCTGTA
AGAGTTGCTTAGCAATGGTTGCATCTGTCCTTTTTGAAGAAGGAATAATCCTAACTGGCTTAATCCTTCG
AGGGCTTTGTCTGACAACTGTCTTATCTTCTTTTGTAAGTGGAGGTGTTCCTTCCTTGTCTTTCCGGACT
TTCTGGGGCTTTTCCAGTTCAGAATTAATGAGGAGACCCGAAGGGGTCTTTATCCTTTCTGTTGATGGAG
GCCTTCCTCTCCGTCGTACAATTTGTACCCCCTTCCTTCCTATTTGAAGCTTCCCTGTCTTAAACTTAGA
CTTGAGAGGAGAGAGTTTACCTGCTCTTAATTTTTTAATCTTTGTGGCTTGCTGAAACGTAGCAGAAGGT
GTCCTTTTAATTTTTTTCAGGCTATCTTCTTTGTTTCCCTTTGGTAACTCTGAAATGTCCTTTCCATGTG
TTATTTTGATTTTTACTCCAGGGAAGGTGGGAGGTCTTCCTCTCTTCTTTTCTATACTTTTAGAATCTTT
CTTCTTGATCTTATCTCCAGATTTGGTCTCTGATTTATTTAGAGGGGAAAACACAGATGGATCTGAGAGG
ATAGCTGAATTTCGGTCAGAGCCACTTCTAGGTCTCCCACGAGGTTTTCGAGGACTAGTTTTAACTGAAG
GAGACCTTGTGGGACTTCGCACTCTGACTTCTTCATCTGAGCCAAAACCTAAGAATTGCTCATCCTCTCC
GCTGCCGCCTCCCCCGCCGCTCTCCCCAAACACGGCCCGGAACCGGCGCAGGTTGGTGCCGATGGCGGCC
GAGACCTGCAGCGCCGCGTCGAAGCCCGGGCCCACCCGGAGCAGGGCCGGCCCTGAAGAGGCTGAGGACG
ATGACGAAGACGAAGACGAGGCGGACGACGAGGAGGCTGCTGAGGCGGCGGCCGCTCCCCCTGGAACCCC
AGCCCCGCTGCTTCCCGCCGCCGCCGCCGCGGCCGCCACAGCCGGGGGGGAGGGGGGCGCCCCGGGGCCG
CCACCGCCGACCGGGGGCCCGGGGGGAAGCAGCAGGGCCGGGACGCGTTGCCGCGGGGCGCCCCCTAGGC
CCCGGCGCCCCCCGCCGCCGCCACCCCCGGTGGTCCCGGGTCGGGCGGGGAAGCGCCACCGACAGCTGTG
CGCCATGGCGATCGCGCCGCTCGAGCCCGCCAGAATGCGTTCGCACAGCCGCCAGCCGGTCACTCCGTTG
ATGGTTACTCGGAACAGCAGGGAGCCGTCGGGGTTGATCAGGCGCTCGTCGATAATTTTGTTGCCGTTCC
ACAGGGTCCCTGTTACAGTGATCTTTTTGCCGTCGAACACGGCGATGCCTTCATACGGCCGTCCGAAATA
GTCGATCATGTTCGGCGTAACCCCGTCGATTACCAGTGTGCCATAGTGCAGGATCACCTTAAAGTGATGA
TCATCCACAGGGTACACCACCTTAAAAATTTTTTCGATCTGGCCCATTTGGTCGCCGCTCAGACCTTCAT
ACGGGATGATGACATGGATGTCGATCTTCAGCCCATTTTCACCGCTCAGGACAATCCTTTGGATCGGAGT
TACGGACACCCCGAGATTCTGAAACAAACTGGACACACCTCCCTGTTCAAGGACTTGGTCCAGGTTGTAG
CCGGCTGTCTGTCGCCAGTCCCCAACGAAATCTTCGAGTGTGAAGACCATGGTGAGCGCTAGCCCTATAG
TGAGTCGTATTAATACTCTAGCCTTAAGAGCTGTAATTGAACTGGGAGTGGACACCTGTGGAGAGAAAGG
CAAAGTGGATGTCAGTAAGACCAATAGGTGCCTATCAGAAACGCAAGAGTCTTCTCTGTCTCGACAAGCC
CAGTTTCTATTGGTCTCCTTAAACCTGTCTTGTAACCTTGATACTTACCTGCCCAGTGCCTCACGACCAA
CTTCTGCAGCTTAAGTTCGAGACTGTTGTGTCAGAAGCACTGACTGCGTTAGCAATTTAACTGTGATAAA
CTACCGCAATAAAGCTTCTAGTGATCTGACGGTTCACTAAACCAGCTCTGCTTATATAGACCTCCCACCG
TACACGCCTACCGCCCATTTGCGTCAACGGGGCGGGGTTATTACGACATTTTGGAAAGTCCCGTTGATTT
TGGTGCCAAAACAAACTCCCATTGACGTCAATGGGGTGGAGACTTGGAAATCCCCGTGAGTCAAACCGCT
ATCCACGCCCATTGGTGTACTGCCAAAACCGCATCACCATGGTAATAGCGATGACTAATACGTAGATGTA
CTGCCAAGTAGGAAAGTCCCGTAAGGTCATGTACTGGGCATAATGCCAGGCGGGCCATTTACCGTCATTG
ACGTCAATAGGGGGCGGACTTGGCATATGATACACTTGATGTACTGCCAAGTGGGCAGTTTACCGTAAAT
ACTCCACCCATTGACGTCAATGGAAAGTCCCTATTGGCGTTACTATGGGAACATACGTCATTATTGACGT
CAATGGGCGGGGGTCGTTGGGCGGTCAGCCAGGCGGGCCATTTACCGTAAGTTATGTAACGCGGAACTCC
ATATATGGGCTATGAACTAATGACCCCGTAATTGATTACTATTAATAACTAGTCAATAATCAATGCCAAC
ATGGCGGTCATATTGGACATGAGCCAATATAAATGTACATATTATGATATAGATACAACGTATGCAATGG
CCAATAGCCAATATTGATTTATGCTATATAACCAATGAATAATATGGCTAATGGCCAATATTGAAGATCT
CGATCCTCTACGCCGGACGCATCGTGGCCGGAGTACTGCGGTTTATCTCGATGGCTACGAGGGCAGACAG
TAAGTGGATTTACCATAATCCCTTAATTGTACGCACCGCTAAAACGCGTTCAGCGCGATCACGGCAGCAG
ACAGGTAAAAATGGCAACAAACCACCCGAAAAACTGCCGCAATCGCGCCTGATAAATTTTAACCGTATGA
ATACCTATGCAACCAGAGGGTACAGGCCACATTACCCCCACTTAATCCACTGAAGCTGCCATTTTTCATG
GTTTCACCATCCCAGCGAAGGGCCATCCAGCGTGCGTTCCTGTATTTCCGGACTATAAAAGGATCTAGGT
GAAGATCCTTTTTGATAATCTCATGACCAAAATCCCTTAACGTGAGTTTTCGTTCCACTGAGCGTCAGAC
CCCGTAGAAAAGATCAAAGGATCTTCTTGAAATCCTTTTTTTCTGCGCGTAATCTGCTGCTTGCAAACAA
AAAAACCACCGCTACCAGCGGTGGTTTGTTTGCCGGATCAAGAGCTACCAACTCTTTTTCCGAAGGTAAC
TGGCTTCAGCAGAGCGCAGATACCAAATACTGTCCTTCTAGTGTAGCCGTAGTTAGGCCACCACTTCAAG
AACTCTGTAGCACCGCCTACATACCTCGCTCTGCTAATCCTGTTACCAGTGGCTGCTGCCAGTGGCGATA
AGTCGTGTCTTACCGGGTTGGACTCAAGACGATAGTTACCGGATAAGGCGCAGCGGTCGGGCTGAACGGG
GGGTTCGTGCACACAGCCCAGCTTGGAGCGAACGACCTACACCGAACTGAGATACCTACAGCGTGAGCTA
TGAGAAAGCGCCACGCTTCCCGAAGGGAGAAAGGCGGACAGGTATCCGGTAAGCGGCAGGGTCGGAACAG
GAGAGCGCACGAGGGAGCTTCCAGGGGGAAACGCCTGGTATCTTTATAGTCCTGTCGGGTTTCGCCACCT
CTGACTTGAGCGTCGATTTTTGTGATGCTCGTCAGGGGGGCGGAGCCTATGGAAAAACGCCAGCAACGCG
GCCTTTTTACGGTTCCTGGCCTTTTGCTGGCCTTTTGCTCACATGTTCTTTCCTGCGTTATCCCCTGATT
CTGTGGATAACCGTATTACCGCCTTTGAGTGAGCTGATACCGGGTAGAAAGCCAGTCCGCAGAAACGGTG
CTGACCCCGGATGAATGTCAGCTACTGGGCTATCTGGACAAGGGAAAACGCAAGCGCAAAGAGGATCCTT
ATCGCTATCGATTCACACAAAAAACCAACACACAGATGTAATGAAAATAAAGATATTTTATTGCGGCCAT
CGTGATGGCAGGTTGGGCGTCGCTTGGTCGGTCATTTCGAACCCCAGAGTCCCGCTCAGAAGAACTCGTC
AAGAAGGCGATAGAAGGCGATGCGCTGCGAATCGGGAGCGGCGATACCGTAAAGCACGAGGAAGCGGTCA
GCCCATTCGCCGCCAAGCTCTTCAGCAATATCACGGGTAGCCAACGCTATGTCCTGATAGCGGTCCGCCA
CACCCAGCCGGCCACAGTCGATGAATCCAGAAAAGCGGCCATTTTCCACCATGATATTCGGCAAGCAGGC
ATCGCCATGGGTCACGACGAGATCCTCGCCGTCGGGCATGCGCGCCTTGAGCCTGGCGAACAGTTCGGCT
GGCGCGAGCCCCTGATGCTCTTCGTCCAGATCATCCTGATCGACAAGACCGGCTTCCATCCGAGTACGTG
CTCGCTCGATGCGATGTTTCGCTTGGTGGTCGAATGGGCAGGTAGCCGGATCAAGCGTATGCAGCCGCCG
CATTGCATCAGCCATGATGGATACTTTCTCGGCAGGAGCAAGGTGAGATGACAGGAGATCCTGCCCCGGC
ACTTCGCCCAATAGCAGCCAGTCCCTTCCCGCTTCAGTGACAACGTCGAGCACAGCTGCGCAAGGAACGC
CCGTCGTGGCCAGCCACGATAGCCGCGCTGCCTCGTCCTGCAGTTCATTCAGGGCACCGGACAGGTCGGT
CTTGACAAAAAGAACCGGGCGCCCCTGCGCTGACAGCCGGAACACGGCGGCATCAGAGCAGCCGATTGTC
TGTTGTGCCCAGTCATAGCCGAATAGCCTCTCCACCCAAGCGGCCGGAGAACCTGCGTGCAATCCATCTT
GTTCAATCATGATCTGCCTCCTGGGTTTAGTTCCTCACCTTGTCGTATTATACTATGCCGATATACTATG
CCGATGATTAATTGTCAACAGTTAATTAAGCTTTTTGCAAAAGCCTAGGCCTCCAAAAAAGCCTCCTCAC
TACTTCTGGAATAGCTCAGAGGCCGAGGCGGCCTCGGCCTCTGCATAAATAAAAAAAATTAGTCAGCCAT
GGGGCGGAGAATGGGCGGAACTGGGCGGAGTTAGGGGCGGGATGGGCGGAGTTAGGGGCGGGACTATGGT
TGCTGACTAATTGAGATGCATGCTTTGCATACTTCTGCCTGCTGGGGAGCCTGGGGACTTTCCACACCTG
GTTGCTGACTAATTGAGATGCATGCTTTGCATACTTCTGCCTGCTGGGGAGCCTGGGGACTTTCCACACC
CTAACTGACACACATTCCACAGCTGGTTCTTTCCGCCTCAGAAGGTACCTAACCAAGTTCCTCTTTCAGA
GGTTATTTCAGGCCATGGTGCTGCGCAGATCCGCGTATGCGGTGTGAAATACCGCACAGATGCGTAAGGA
GAAAATACCGCATCAGGAAATTGTAAGCGTTAATATTTTGTTAAAATTCGATTTTACCACATTTGTAGAG
GTTTTACTTGCTTAAAAAAACCTCCCACATCTCCCCCTGAACCTGAAACATAAAATGAATGCAATTGTTG
TTGTTAACTTGTTTATTGCAGCTTATAATGGTTACAAATAAAGCAATAGCATCACAAATTTCACAAATAA
AGCATTTTTTTCACTGCATTCTAGTTGTGGTTTGTCCAAACTCATCAATGTATCTTATCATGTCTGCTCG
AAGCGGCCGCCCCAAGGGGTTATGCTAGTTATTGCTCAGCGGTGGCAGCAGCCAACTCAGCTTCCTTTCG
GGCTTTGTTAGCAGCCGGATCAGCTTGCATGCCTGCAGGTCGACTCTAGAGGATCCCCGGGTACCGAGCC
CGAATTCGTTTAAACGTTTAGGAACTTCCGGCATTTCTTGGCGCCACAGTTGCAGGGCAGCTTGTTGCTG
GCATCCTCAATGGGGAACTTATAGTCGTAAGTGAGTTCCTCTCCTCGGTAGATCTTACGCATGGCAAAGA
TGACAATGTGCTTCTGCCCATCAATATTGATGACCCGAGAATAGCAGTTAGGCTCACACGAGTGATTGAT
GAAGCGTGCAGCATTTCCATGCATGGTGGCATCCACTACCTCTGAGTCATCAATTCGGAACATATAGCAA
CCAATGCCCTTGCTGTCGTAATACTTTTCCCGCTTGTCAGTCTGGATGGAGCGGATGACGTTGCCGGCAT
ACTCAATCACCATCTCACCTGCATCAATGTTTCTCTTACAGAAAAGACCCCGGCCATGGATGGGAGACCT
GTAGACACCAACTGCCTCCTTAGAAGTCTTTTTTAAGTGCCGGAAGCGCATGGGCATTGGCAGATCCATG
CTAGTTGCCCTCCGAGCTGACTTCAGCTGTACCTCCTCCTCTTCTTCATCATTGGGGTTGTATTCAGGAG
GCTGACGATGTTTAGAAGCCAGGAAGTTAAACATGTCAAATGCTGACTTCCTGAGGTGGACTTCAGCCCT
GGCTGAGCCGTGAGGGTTCAAGGGGGGTTCATTGGCCTCCTCTGGCTTGTGGAAACGGAATTTGTAATTT
CGACAGTGCTTGGCACCAGACAGCTGCTCAATGAGGAACACAACTGCATCATGGAGAATCCCCAGCATCC
TCAAACCGTTAACACCTGCAAATGAGAGCTGCTTTAGGCGGGCATTTGATCGAGCTTCCTGGACTTTATC
TGTCAATGACTTCCAGGCATCTTCAATACTTTCTGCACAGATCTGAAAGCCATCATCACTGGAAATTTCA
AAAACAAGTCCTTTCTTGGGTTTTTTCTCAGTAATGCTTTCCTTCCGCTTTTGTTCTTGCTGAAGCCAAA
GCATCAGTGGGGAGCTGAAATTACTTTCCTCTTCTTCCACTGTTTTAGGTTCTGCACTTTCTTGTTCATT
TGCTGGATTTTGGGTCACCTGAACTTCCGGAAGAACAGCGACTTGCCCTGCAGGTTGCCCACACTCCTTC
TGGGAGGACTGCTCCACGCTAGCTGTATCCTGCTGCTCAGCCTCTGCTCCTGGAGTCCCTGTGCCTGAGG
TCAGGGATGTCGTTTCTTGGTCTGGAATGTGTGCTTCAGAAGAACTGGTCCGCAAATGGGAAACTTTGTG
CTTCTTGCCATTCCCTTTGTCTAGAGGCAGCTGAAACCGTTTGGTTTTTGGTTTGGGTTTAGTGGGACCC
GGCACTGAAGGGCTTGCTGACCGCTGTCCAGAAGATGGAGAGGATGGAGAACCCCCAGGAGAGGTGGGGC
TGGCTTGCACAGCTGAGGATAAAGCCTTGTTCTGCTCCAGTCCCATGCTATTAGGAGCGTCTACCGTCTG
GGTAAAGTTGGATACCTGGGGCCCTGAAGCAGAATCAAGATCACGCTGGGAAGAATGAATCCCAGTTTTG
CTGGCAAGGAGCTGGTTCACATGCTGAAGCTGATAGTGTTCGTCTGCTTCCCCAGAAGGTGAAGCGGCTG
TTATGCCCGTAGTCTGAGTGGAGGGGAGCACACAGATGCTAGATGCCGCTGTTATTGCAGCAGTAGAGGG
GGTCTGTGATGTCCCCAGTTGTGGAAACATTCCTGAACTTGGCGGTAAAGCCACAGGCTGGTCCTGAATC
CCCAGGCTCTGCTGGCTAGCTTTGATTAAAAGATTGCTTATTGAGCCAATATCTGGGGTACCAAGCAACC
TTGGGTTGGTTAAGGTGACGTGTCCTGGAACTGACGCACTACTTGTAGGGGTTGTGGTAGTTTGCATGGA
TACAACATTCAAGACAGAGGAACTGGATGCCAAGCCAGACACAGACCCTGATGTGAGGTGGCTAGTATCC
TGGCTTATTGTTGATGTGCCTGCCGCTGTGGCAGCAGTTCCTCCCACACTCTGTGGTAACAGGGGTGCCG
GTTCAAAATACATGATGCTAGATTTAGATCTTTTTATGATGTTGGGGACAGTTCGGTGAGATGAAGTATT
AAGTGACCCCAAATCTAACAGACTTGGATGATTAGGAAGCTGGGAGGGTGTGAAGTTAATCAATGTCATA
TTAGAAACCACATCAGAAGGGGCAATGTTTGAAGGGGTACTAGAGGGAGCAAGTTTTTTATTCTTTCGGG
TCTGTAGACGAGATATGGGTCTTTTCTTGAGTCCAGAGGATGGAGTGGCTACTGTGGTACTGAGGTCTGT
CCTCTGGCTGGATTCTGAAACCAAAAGTTGGGGATCCGGAGGAGGCTGAACCCCAATAAGCAGGCCTGAA
GGAGGATTGCTGATGTTTGGTGGGAAACTACTTTGAGTAGCTGCAGGGAAGGAATGTAAGTGCTGGTGAT
GAGACATGGGTAGCAATCCTTTGCTAGCAGAAGGGAACAAAGATTGAGAAGTTGGCAAGCTTGGATTTAG
TCCTGTGGTAAGGGTGAGACCACCTCCCATGGGTCCCAATACTGAAGTATTTGTCTCCATCACACTGGGT
GTAGAACTAACAGAAGAGGTCAATTGGATTTTTTGGGTCACTCCATTTGGAAGAGTTTGGAGAACATAAA
GTGGCTGCATGTTCTGGTTAACAACTATGAGTTTCTCAGTGGCTGGCTTCAGGTGGGGTGGAGTGGTCTG
GACAGCTGCATTGGAAATCTGAGACGGGCCAGGACTATCAGTAGAATTGGGCACATACTTCTGGTTCTGG
ATGGGAACAGTTGGGGAAACAGGTACCTGAAGGCCAGGGGTGCTACTGTTCCTAGTTAAATCCTGATTGT
TGCCATGACCTTGCTCTACTGAACCACAAGGAGGGCTAGAGATGTGGTCTGCATCCATGTGTCCTTGGAT
AAAATGATCAGGAGTCATGTGGCCTTCAGGAGTTGGATCTACTCCTGGGCTCAGCAGTGCTGGGTCACTT
TCAGAGGAGGCTACAGATTTTTCTGTGATGGTTACTCTCTTCTCCCCTGAGTCTGAGATAACAGCTAGTC
TACTGGGATTCTGGCTGGGGACAGTGGGACTCCGGGTGGTCAAGACAGACAGATCAGATGGTAGCTCTAG
AGGCAACTCAAACTGTTCCTCTGCTGAGATAGAGGAAGAGACACTACTATCCACAGGTTCTGTTGTAGGC
AGCTGCTGAGAAAATACTTCAAAAAGACCCATGTCTTTTTCACGATTACTGTCAAGACCCAATCCTTCAC
CAAGATTCAGGAGTTCTGATGAAGATGACTCTGGGCTCTCACCCAAAGCCTGCATGGATGGAGTATTCTT
TAGTACAAAGTCCATAATGTCTGAAGGCAGGATATTCCCACAGTCATCACTGTTGTTATTGTCTGAATCT
GATTTCAGGAGCTCAGTATTATAGGTGTCCAGTAAATTTTTGTCGGAGGGGGTACTTGTGTGGACTCTGC
GGCTTGACTCCAATGAGCTGAGCTGAGCTTCCAAGGAATCTTGTCCCTGTGTTTTAACTCTGCTTACAGA
ATGGCAGTTATCCATCTTTGGCTCATTTTTGTGGCCAACAGAACTCTTAGTGACATGTTCTTTCTCCCCA
GCATCTTCAGGTCTATCAATCTTTAAGTTCTCTGTTCCATTTTCTTTACCATTTCTTTTTGGAATCTGGC
TGCTTTTCCTTGTTGTGGCTGTGACACTAGTATCACTCTCTGTCCCATCATCAACACCATCCAACTGTGA
GATTTTTGGAAGATCACACTGTTCCTCCTCCCGAAATAAATTATGGGATGCCAGTCGTTCCTCTCCACCT
GAAGAAATCACTGTTCTAGTGAAGTTGTAATAGTATAAGTCGTCTTCATCTGAAGTGCTTAAGTCATCGG
CCCCATCCACCTGTCCTTCAGCTGATCTCTTGCCTCGCTTCTTCCCAGTTGAGCTGCTGTAGAATGGAAT
GTCTTCTTCACCATAGGATCTTACTCCATAGAGTGGGGTAAGCCCAAAAAACATGTTAGAACGTGCACGG
GCACTGCGACGGGGATACCTCCTTTTAAAAGAGCCATCCTCCTGAGGTTTGGGGCCATCTGGAAGCATTA
GGTTTCTGTCCTGTACTGGAAGATTCTGATAGTTGTTACTTTGAGAATCCTGGCATGAGGTATTATTGGG
GCTTGGTTGGGCCACTGGACCATCTCCTGGATTTTCAGAGGCTGAAATTGGTTCTGTGGGAGATGTTGAC
TCTATTTGCAAAGGGGAAGCAGGACTACTTTCTTTCAGGGCATTTTTGGATTGACTCTCATTTTCCATTT
TTAGAGGTGTCAGTGTCACTTTGACTGTGCGTTTCCGTGGTGCCTGTAATTCCTTGGCAGATCCTTCTAC
TTGCATGGGTGGAGCTTTGGGGACTCCTGGCATAGAAAGGCCTTTATCACCAATCTTATCAGAAGAAACA
TTGTTACATGGTCGTTGGCCCATATACTCAGGAGTCAAAACCTCATCCATAAACTCTGGCTTCAAGTTTC
CTTCCTCACCAGTTGTCACCTGACCAGGTTCCAAAAAAGATTTACTGGAATGCTTTTCTTTGAAAGTTTC
TTTACAGGATTTTTTCCCTTTCTGTCTCCTATCTCTGGAACTAGATCCCATATGTTCGTTGATAATGGAT
GATCTGTTGCTCATTCCAGATAGCTTCAAGGTTTTGACTTCAGTATCTTCATCTGGAGAGGAGTTTGCTG
ATTGGGTAGAATCTGTGTGTTGGTCTCGATCATTCCTTTGCCCTCTCAAATGGAGGTGTGGGAAGGAGAG
GGCCTCTTTAGAAGAAAACGACACTGAAGAGGGTTCAGCAAAGGAGCCGATTTTACTAACATTCAGTTCT
CTAGATGTTGTGTTATGAACCTGTGGGGCCAGTTTAGGAATTCCAGGGTAAGCCACATTATGTGCAGATC
CCTCTGAGCTCTTGGAACTCAGCACTTTGGTCTTCTCTCCCTTTAAAGAGGAGCTCTTGGACACCAAGTC
TGAAGCACTGGACTGCTTCATTTCTGAAGATGAAGATCCATCCAAGTGACTGTTTTTATTGCCTACAGTA
ACCACTGTCCTTTGCAAATTTGAAGAGGTGGAAGTGTTTTGCCCTAAACTAGTACTTGAATTCAGTGGCC
CTAAGACATGATCAACTACTTTGGCACTTGATTCAAGATCAGTAGCGGTCCCGGTGGTGGAGACTGAGGA
AACATTATTCCTAGAGTAAGTATTCCCAGTTCTCATTGGAGACATTATCCGGAGTTTGGACCGCTGGGGT
GATAAGGAAGAGGTACTGTGACGCCTGGAGCCAATGCTTCGAAGTCCAGAGGAGAGTAAAGGATCACCTA
CTGTGACTATTTCATGAGTGGTTGGGGTAGGACTTCCTGCAGAAGGCAACGGTCGACAGCCAGGGGATCT
CTGTGTTGGAGAATAACTGGGTGTTCGAATCCTGGGGACCTTTGAGATGACATGATAATAACAGGAGCCA
GAGGTTTGTGAATGAGGAGGTCGGTCTGGTGATGGAGGACTTATAATTTCAGCTGTGTTTTGACTCTCTT
TTGATGAACTTTCTGTAAAAGATGTTGGACTATGGGCAATGGTCCTGTTTTCATCATGTTCAACAGTGCT
GTTGATATCCGGCTCTACGACTGGAGGACGGCACTCCACTATCTTGCATGTATATACACAGCGCTTGCGA
GCATCTGTGGTGCTCCAGTATACCCTGGAACACTGATATCCAATAGGAAAGAGCTTATCTTCACAGTCGG
AGAGATCATTTAGAATTCCTAAGCAGTCGATTGTCATAGACCCAATCATCATGTGGATATTTTCTGGTTC
CAAGCCATTGAGAAACTTCCTTCTCAAGCTGATTCCTTCAAAGTCCACAAACACTCTTCTGAAAACTTCA
AATCCATTCTCAGGAACCACTTCGCCTTTGATCAAATCCCGATGTCGTTGGCAATATACTTTTTTATCAT
CCAGAAAGACACAGTTCTTGGCTCGGGAACACATGAAGTGATAGTTGCTGGTGCAGGATGTGAGACAGCA
ACCCACGGTGGCTCCTGGCTTTTGGCAGAATTCACATCTCAGCTGCTTGCCCCTGATCACAGCCATATGC
ACATTCTTTAGTGATCCGTCATCATCTTCAAACACTTCCGCTGACCACAAAGCACAATTTACATGTGTCC
ACTCATTTTGGCCAATATATAGTAAACGACCAGCATCATTAGCACTGTCATCACCATAAGTCAAACATAA
CGCACACTGTCTATTGTCTTCTATGCCTGGGGGTGGGTTCAGCTCTGGACTGTCTTCTCGACTCCTATCA
GTACTCAAAATTGGTGGTGTAGGAGGATGCAGAGGAGTTGGTGAGTCTGGTTCTCCAGGACCTTTGGGTT
TGGGAGCTGGAATGATTTTCTTCATTAAAGGAGGCTGCTCAGTGTGGCTGTTTTCCTCTCGCTCCTGCCA
CTGAGCATAATTATGGTCAAGTGAAGGTGGAAGCACTGCGTTTGGTAACATCCCACTGTTGCTTGATACT
TTATTTGGCTCCCAAAACCTGGACTTTTTGACACTGAACCATGGAAAAACACGTTCCATTTGCCGAATGA
AGAAGGACTTGACCATGCTGTTGGCTTTTTTAATTTCTGGCTGTCCTCCATCTGAATTAATGGCTGCTTG
AATGATCTTCACAATATCATCACTGAACTCCAACACAGATGTGTAATTCCCTTGGTCCATCTTCCTCTTG
ACTCCTTCTAGATCTAAAGGCTGCTGATCATCCTGTTTGCTGACCTCAGTAAGAACTGGTGGATCAGGTC
CTTCGGGGGAGCTGCGGGAAGGTATACTCTCCTCTGTCTCGGGATTTAAGTCTGGAGGCTTGGCAGCCTG
CCGGTAGCGTAGCAAATGGCTGGTAGTCCGAGAATTCAACAAAGCTGTCAGAACTTGCTTCAGAGAAATC
TGCAGCTCTTTTTCAAGGGCCAGTCGCCACTCTGCAGGGTGCCGCTCAGTACAGTTCACACAAGTGTAGG
CCACACTTTCTGGCAGATTAGATAGAATCTCATACATCTCATCTGAAAGATTCTCACATTTGGAATGGAC
CCAGCGATCACACTTTCCACATTGCATCATCTTACTCTCATAGTCATCATCATCATAACATTTGTCACAG
AGAGGGCAGAAGTTTCCTTTAGCAAAGAGCTTGGCGCAATCATGACACAGTGAGAAATCATGAGACCACT
GTGCATCCCACCCTTTGCCTGGAGTTGTGGATCCACAGCTCTTACAGCGAACACACTTGGTACAGATCCA
GACTTTCTTCTTCTTT
